Addgene plasmid #41640: pcDNA3-K-I-N-CAAX
Purpose: Expresses caged Cdc42 GEF intersectin: Intersectin Dbl homology (DH) domain fused to wild-type Dronpa145K at C terminus and Dronpa145N at N terminus, for optogenetic activation
Depositing lab: Michael Lin. Depositing organization: Stanford University. Publication: Optical control of protein activity by fluorescent protein domains. Zhou XX, Chung HK, Lam AJ, Lin MZ. Science. 2012 Nov 9;338(6108):810-4. doi: 10.1126/science.1226854. PubMed 23139335.
Backbone
  Vector backbone: pcDNA3
  Backbone size w/o insert (bp): 5370
  Total vector size (bp): 7425
  Vector type: Mammalian Expression
Growth in bacteria
  Bacterial resistance: Ampicillin, 100 μg/mL
  Growth temperature: 37°C
  Growth strain: XL10 Gold
  Copy number: High Copy
Gene/Insert
  Gene/Insert name: Dronpa145K-IntersectinDH-Dronpa145N-CAAX
  Species: H. sapiens (human), Synthetic
  Insert size (bp): 2055
  Mutation: K145N on Dronpa
  Promoter: CMV
  Tag / fusion protein: CAAX box (C terminal on insert)
  Cloning method: Restriction Enzyme; 5′ cloning site HindIII (not destroyed); 3′ cloning site Xho1 (not destroyed)
  Sequencing primers: 5′ XpressFWD: TATGGCTAGCATGACTGGT; 3′ SP6: ATTTAGGTGACACTATAG
Resource information
  A portion of this plasmid was derived from a plasmid made by: We synthesized the Dronpa insert from oligos.
Terms and licenses: Academic/Nonprofit Terms; Industry Terms: Not Available to Industry
How to cite: pcDNA3-K-I-N-CAAX was a gift from Michael Lin (Addgene plasmid # 41640 ; http://n2t.net/addgene:41640 ; RRID:Addgene_41640)
