[The description below was written by a language model from this plasmid's Addgene catalogue record and pLannotate feature annotations shown in this document.]
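Description:
pcDNA3-K-I-N-CAAX is a mammalian expression plasmid of about 7.4 kb built on the pcDNA3 backbone. It encodes a light-controllable ("caged") form of the Cdc42 guanine nucleotide exchange factor intersectin. In bacteria it is maintained at high copy through a ColE1/pUC-type origin and selected with ampicillin via β-lactamase. An f1 origin is also present. For mammalian cells the backbone carries a neomycin phosphotransferase gene driven by the SV40 early promoter and terminated by an SV40 poly(A) signal, which would allow G418 selection of stable transfectants. The short LTR, ble, lacI and bom hits in the feature table appear to be fragmentary backbone matches rather than functional elements.

The roughly 2.1 kb insert lies between HindIII and XhoI sites, downstream of the CMV immediate-early enhancer/promoter and upstream of the bGH polyadenylation signal. T7 and SP6 promoters flank the insert. The single open reading frame runs, in order, wild-type Dronpa (145K), the Dbl homology (DH) domain of human intersectin-1 (ITSN1), a second Dronpa carrying the K145N mutation, and a C-terminal CAAX box, a prenylation motif that targets proteins to membranes. The annotation tool labels the second fluorescent domain PDM1-4, a related Dronpa variant. The catalogue's purpose line states the opposite N- and C-terminal placement of the two Dronpa domains, but the insert name and feature order both give K–DH–N. Dronpa is a photoswitchable green fluorescent protein, here synthesised from oligonucleotides.

The two Dronpa domains are intended to cage the intervening DH domain. Per the record, the construct is used for optogenetic activation of this GEF, giving optical control over Cdc42 signalling in transfected mammalian cells.
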