Features (pLannotate 1.2.2; 23 found; start..end, strand, type, name):
    155..534     +  enhancer       CMV enhancer: human cytomegalovirus immediate early enhancer
    535..738     +  promoter       CMV promoter: human cytomegalovirus (CMV) immediate early promoter
    734..767     +  LTR            5' LTR (truncated) (fragment): truncated 5' long terminal repeat (LTR) from HIV-1
    783..801     +  promoter       T7 promoter: promoter for bacteriophage T7 RNA polymerase
    815..1486    +  CDS            Dronpa: Dronpa is a photoswitchable green fluorescent protein published in 2004, derived from Echinophyllia sp. SC22.
   1505..2095    +  CDS            ITSN1 (fragment): ITSN1_HUMAN - Also known as ITSN From Homo sapiens (Human).
   2135..2806    +  CDS            PDM1-4: PDM1-4 is a fluorescent protein published in 2010, derived from Echinophyllia sp. SC22. It is reported to be a tetramer.
   2897..2915    -  promoter       SP6 promoter: promoter for bacteriophage SP6 RNA polymerase
   2941..3165    +  polyA_signal   bGH poly(A) signal: bovine growth hormone polyadenylation signal
   3169..3190    +  promoter       SV40 promoter (fragment): SV40 enhancer and early promoter
   3211..3639    +  rep_origin     f1 ori (sequence partly withheld): f1 bacteriophage origin of replication; arrow indicates direction of (+) strand synthesis
   3653..3982    +  promoter       SV40 promoter: SV40 enhancer and early promoter
   4049..4840    +  CDS            neo: KKA2_KLEPN - Also known as kan, nptII. Experimental evidence at protein level: Swiss-Prot protein existence level 1. Resistance to kanamycin, neomycin, paromomycin, ribostamycin, butirosin and gentamicin B. From Klebsiella pneumoniae.
   4864..5022    +  CDS            ble (fragment): BLE_KLEPN - Experimental evidence at protein level: Swiss-Prot protein existence level 1. Binding protein with a strong affinity to the bleomycin family of antibiotics. Binds to CL990; an antimitotic-antibiotic compound. From Klebsiella pneumoniae.
   5017..5138    +  polyA_signal   SV40 poly(A) signal: SV40 polyadenylation signal
   5211..5227    -  protein_bind   lac operator: The lac repressor binds to the lac operator to inhibit transcription in E. coli. This inhibition can be relieved by adding lactose or isopropyl-β-D-thiogalactopyranoside (IPTG). lac repressor encoded by lacI
   5235..5265    -  promoter       lac promoter: promoter for the E. coli lac operon
   5280..5301    -  protein_bind   CAP binding site: CAP binding activates transcription in the presence of cAMP. E. coli catabolite activator protein
   5314..5406    -  CDS            lacI (fragment): lac repressor; lacI; The lac repressor binds to the lac operator to inhibit transcription in E. coli. This inhibition can be relieved by adding lactose or isopropyl-β-D-thiogalactopyranoside (IPTG).
   5589..6177    -  rep_origin     ori: high-copy-number ColE1/pMB1/pBR322/pUC origin of replication
   6348..7208    -  CDS            AmpR: β-lactamase; bla; confers resistance to ampicillin, carbenicillin, and related antibiotics
   7209..7313    -  promoter       AmpR promoter: bla
   7372..7424    -  misc_feature   bom (fragment): basis of mobility region from pBR322
>Addgene plasmid #41640 | pcDNA3-K-I-N-CAAX | addgene full sequence | sequence record 240702 | Addgene NGS Result
CTGCTCCCTGCTTGTGTGTTGGAGGTCGCTGAGTAGTGCGCGAGCAAAATTTAAGCTACAACAAGGCAAG
GCTTGACCGACAATTGCATGAAGAATCTGCTTAGGGTTAGGCGTTTTGCGCTGCTTCGCGATGTACGGGC
CAGATATACGCGTTGACATTGATTATTGACTAGTTATTAATAGTAATCAATTACGGGGTCATTAGTTCAT
AGCCCATATATGGAGTTCCGCGTTACATAACTTACGGTAAATGGCCCGCCTGGCTGACCGCCCAACGACC
CCCGCCCATTGACGTCAATAATGACGTATGTTCCCATAGTAACGCCAATAGGGACTTTCCATTGACGTCA
ATGGGTGGAGTATTTACGGTAAACTGCCCACTTGGCAGTACATCAAGTGTATCATATGCCAAGTACGCCC
CCTATTGACGTCAATGACGGTAAATGGCCCGCCTGGCATTATGCCCAGTACATGACCTTATGGGACTTTC
CTACTTGGCAGTACATCTACGTATTAGTCATCGCTATTACCATGGTGATGCGGTTTTGGCAGTACATCAA
TGGGCGTGGATAGCGGTTTGACTCACGGGGATTTCCAAGTCTCCACCCCATTGACGTCAATGGGAGTTTG
TTTTGGCACCAAAATCAACGGGACTTTCCAAAATGTCGTAACAACTCCGCCCCATTGACGCAAATGGGCG
GTAGGCGTGTACGGTGGGAGGTCTATATAAGCAGAGCTCTCTGGCTAACTAGAGAACCCACTGCTTACTG
GCTTATCGAAATTAATACGACTCACTATAGGGAGACCCAAGCTTATGAGCGTGATCAAGCCCGACATGAA
AATCAAGCTGAGGATGGAGGGTGCCGTGAACGGTCACCCGTTTGCGATCGAGGGCGTGGGACTGGGCAAG
CCGTTCGAGGGAAAGCAAAGCATGGACCTCAAGGTGAAGGAGGGCGGACCGCTGCCCTTCGCCTACGACA
TTCTGACCACTGTCTTCTGCTACGGTAATCGCGTCTTCGCAAAGTATCCCGAAAACATCGTGGATTACTT
TAAGCAGAGCTTCCCGGAGGGTTACTCCTGGGAGCGATCCATGAACTACGAGGACGGAGGGATCTGCAAC
GCGACGAACGATATAACCTTGGACGGCGACTGCTACATTTACGAAATTCGGTTCGACGGCGTGAATTTCC
CAGCGAATGGCCCTGTAATGCAAAAACGCACGGTAAAGTGGGAGCCCAGCACCGAGAAGCTGTACGTCCG
CGACGGAGTCCTGAAGGGAGACGTGAACATGGCGCTTTCATTGGAAGGTGGCGGGCACTACAGATGCGAT
TTCAAGACGACCTATAAGGCGAAAAAGGTGGTCCAACTGCCGGACTACCATTTCGTCGACCACCACATCG
AGATCAAGAGCCACGACAAAGACTATAGCAACGTGAATCTCCACGAGCATGCCGAGGCCCACAGCGAGCT
GCCCAGGCAGGCCAAGGGCCTTAAGGGATCCATGACTGAAAGGAAGAGGCAGGGCTACATCCACGAGCTG
ATTGTCACGGAAGAGAATTACGTGAACGACCTGCAGCTGGTGACCGAGATCTTTCAGAAGCCGCTTATGG
AGAGTGAACTTTTGACGGAAAAAGAGGTCGCCATGATCTTTGTGAACTGGAAGGAGCTTATAATGTGCAA
CATCAAGCTGCTGAAGGCCCTTAGGGTGCGGAAGAAGATGTCTGGTGAGAAAATGCCGGTCAAAATGATC
GGCGACATCCTGTCTGCCCAGCTCCCCCACATGCAGCCCTACATCAGGTTCTGCAGCAGGCAACTCAACG
GTGCGGCCCTGATCCAGCAGAAGACCGACGAGGCACCCGACTTCAAAGAGTTCGTGAAACGGCTGGAGAT
GGACCCCAGGTGCAAGGGAATGCCGCTCTCATCCTTCATCCTCAAGCCGATGCAGAGGGTTACCCGATAC
CCCCTGATTATCAAGAATATCCTGGAGAACACCCCCGAGAACCACCCCGACCACAGCCACCTGAAGCACG
CGCTGGAAAAGGCGGAGGAGTTGTGCAGCCAGGTTAACGAGGGCGTGAGGGAGAAGGAAGGCAGTAGCGG
AAGCAGTGGTTCTTCAGGATCATCCGAATTCGGCATGAGCGTGATCAAGCCCGACATGAAAATCAAGCTG
AGGATGGAGGGTGCCGTGAACGGTCACCCGTTTGCGATCGAGGGCGTGGGACTGGGCAAGCCGTTCGAGG
GAAAGCAAAGCATGGACCTCAAGGTGAAGGAGGGCGGACCGCTGCCCTTCGCCTACGACATTCTGACCAC
TGTCTTCTGCTACGGTAATCGCGTCTTCGCAAAGTATCCCGAAAACATCGTGGATTACTTTAAGCAGAGC
TTCCCGGAGGGTTACTCCTGGGAGCGATCCATGAACTACGAGGACGGAGGGATCTGCAACGCGACGAACG
ATATAACCTTGGACGGCGACTGCTACATTTACGAAATTCGGTTCGACGGCGTGAATTTCCCAGCGAATGG
CCCTGTAATGCAAAAACGCACGGTAAAGTGGGAGCCCAGCACCGAGAACCTGTACGTCCGCGACGGAGTC
CTGAAGGGAGACGTGAACATGGCGCTTTCATTGGAAGGTGGCGGGCACTACAGATGCGATTTCAAGACGA
CCTATAAGGCGAAAAAGGTGGTCCAACTGCCGGACTACCATTTCGTCGACCACCACATCGAGATCAAGAG
CCACGACAAAGACTATAGCAACGTGAATCTCCACGAGCATGCCGAGGCCCACAGCGAGCTGCCCAGGCAG
GCCAAGAAGATGAGCAAGGACGGCAAGAAGAAAAAGAAGAAGTCCAAGACTAAGTGCGTGATCATGTAAC
TCGAGCATGCATCTAGAGGGCCCTATTCTATAGTGTCACCTAAATGCTAGAGCTCGCTGATCAGCCTCGA
CTGTGCCTTCTAGTTGCCAGCCATCTGTTGTTTGCCCCTCCCCCGTGCCTTCCTTGACCCTGGAAGGTGC
CACTCCCACTGTCCTTTCCTAATAAAATGAGGAAATTGCATCGCATTGTCTGAGTAGGTGTCATTCTATT
CTGGGGGGTGGGGTGGGGCAGGACAGCAAGGGGGAGGATTGGGAAGACAATAGCAGGCATGCTGGGGATG
CGGTGGGCTCTATGGCTTCTGAGGCGGAAAGAACCAGCTGGGGCTCTAGGGGGTATCCCC
[124 nt withheld, positions 3211-3334]
C
[91 nt withheld, positions 3336-3426]
A
[49 nt withheld, positions 3428-3476]
CCTTTGACGTTGGAGTCCACGTTCTTT
[37 nt withheld, positions 3504-3540]
ACCCTATCTCGGTCTATTCTTTTGATTTATAAGGGATTTTGCCGATTTCGGCCTATTGGTTAAAAAATGA
GCTGATTTAACAAAAATTTAACGCGAATTAATTCTGTGGAATGTGTGTCAGTTAGGGTGTGGAAAGTCCC
CAGGCTCCCCAGCAGGCAGAAGTATGCAAAGCATGCATCTCAATTAGTCAGCAACCAGGTGTGGAAAGTC
CCCAGGCTCCCCAGCAGGCAGAAGTATGCAAAGCATGCATCTCAATTAGTCAGCAACCATAGTCCCGCCC
CTAACTCCGCCCATCCCGCCCCTAACTCCGCCCAGTTCCGCCCATTCTCCGCCCCATGGCTGACTAATTT
TTTTTATTTATGCAGAGGCCGAGGCCGCCTCTGCCTCTGAGCTATTCCAGAAGTAGTGAGGAGGCTTTTT
TGGAGGCCTAGGCTTTTGCAAAAAGCTCCCGGGAGCTTGTATATCCATTTTCGGATCTGATCAAGAGACA
GGATGAGGATCGTTTCGCATGATTGAACAAGATGGATTGCACGCAGGTTCTCCGGCCGCTTGGGTGGAGA
GGCTATTCGGCTATGACTGGGCACAACAGACAATCGGCTGCTCTGATGCCGCCGTGTTCCGGCTGTCAGC
GCAGGGGCGCCCGGTTCTTTTTGTCAAGACCGACCTGTCCGGTGCCCTGAATGAACTGCAGGACGAGGCA
GCGCGGCTATCGTGGCTGGCCACGACGGGCGTTCCTTGCGCAGCTGTGCTCGACGTTGTCACTGAAGCGG
GAAGGGACTGGCTGCTATTGGGCGAAGTGCCGGGGCAGGATCTCCTGTCATCTCACCTTGCTCCTGCCGA
GAAAGTATCCATCATGGCTGATGCAATGCGGCGGCTGCATACGCTTGATCCGGCTACCTGCCCATTCGAC
CACCAAGCGAAACATCGCATCGAGCGAGCACGTACTCGGATGGAAGCCGGTCTTGTCGATCAGGATGATC
TGGACGAAGAGCATCAGGGGCTCGCGCCAGCCGAACTGTTCGCCAGGCTCAAGGCGCGCATGCCCGACGG
CGAGGATCTCGTCGTGACCCATGGCGATGCCTGCTTGCCGAATATCATGGTGGAAAATGGCCGCTTTTCT
GGATTCATCGACTGTGGCCGGCTGGGTGTGGCGGACCGCTATCAGGACATAGCGTTGGCTACCCGTGATA
TTGCTGAAGAGCTTGGCGGCGAATGGGCTGACCGCTTCCTCGTGCTTTACGGTATCGCCGCTCCCGATTC
GCAGCGCATCGCCTTCTATCGCCTTCTTGACGAGTTCTTCTGAGCGGGACTCTGGGGTTCGAAATGACCG
ACCAAGCGACGCCCAACCTGCCATCACGAGATTTCGATTCCACCGCCGCCTTCTATGAAAGGTTGGGCTT
CGGAATCGTTTTCCGGGACGCCGGCTGGATGATCCTCCAGCGCGGGGATCTCATGCTGGAGTTCTTCGCC
CACCCCAACTTGTTTATTGCAGCTTATAATGGTTACAAATAAAGCAATAGCATCACAAATTTCACAAATA
AAGCATTTTTTTCACTGCATTCTAGTTGTGGTTTGTCCAAACTCATCAATGTATCTTATCATGTCTGTAT
ACCGTCGACCTCTAGCTAGAGCTTGGCGTAATCATGGTCATAGCTGTTTCCTGTGTGAAATTGTTATCCG
CTCACAATTCCACACAACATACGAGCCGGAAGCATAAAGTGTAAAGCCTGGGGTGCCTAATGAGTGAGCT
AACTCACATTAATTGCGTTGCGCTCACTGCCCGCTTTCCAGTCGGGAAACCTGTCGTGCCAGCTGCATTA
ATGAATCGGCCAACGCGCGGGGAGAGGCGGTTTGCGTATTGGGCGCTCTTCCGCTTCCTCGCTCACTGAC
TCGCTGCGCTCGGTCGTTCGGCTGCGGCGAGCGGTATCAGCTCACTCAAAGGCGGTAATACGGTTATCCA
CAGAATCAGGGGATAACGCAGGAAAGAACATGTGAGCAAAAGGCCAGCAAAAGGCCAGGAACCGTAAAAA
GGCCGCGTTGCTGGCGTTTTTCCATAGGCTCCGCCCCCCTGACGAGCATCACAAAAATCGACGCTCAAGT
CAGAGGTGGCGAAACCCGACAGGACTATAAAGATACCAGGCGTTTCCCCCTGGAAGCTCCCTCGTGCGCT
CTCCTGTTCCGACCCTGCCGCTTACCGGATACCTGTCCGCCTTTCTCCCTTCGGGAAGCGTGGCGCTTTC
TCATAGCTCACGCTGTAGGTATCTCAGTTCGGTGTAGGTCGTTCGCTCCAAGCTGGGCTGTGTGCACGAA
CCCCCCGTTCAGCCCGACCGCTGCGCCTTATCCGGTAACTATCGTCTTGAGTCCAACCCGGTAAGACACG
ACTTATCGCCACTGGCAGCAGCCACTGGTAACAGGATTAGCAGAGCGAGGTATGTAGGCGGTGCTACAGA
GTTCTTGAAGTGGTGGCCTAACTACGGCTACACTAGAAGAACAGTATTTGGTATCTGCGCTCTGCTGAAG
CCAGTTACCTTCGGAAAAAGAGTTGGTAGCTCTTGATCCGGCAAACAAACCACCGCTGGTAGCGGTGGTT
TTTTTGTTTGCAAGCAGCAGATTACGCGCAGAAAAAAAGGATCTCAAGAAGATCCTTTGATCTTTTCTAC
GGGGTCTGACGCTCAGTGGAACGAAAACTCACGTTAAGGGATTTTGGTCATGAGATTATCAAAAAGGATC
TTCACCTAGATCCTTTTAAATTAAAAATGAAGTTTTAAATCAATCTAAAGTATATATGAGTAAACTTGGT
CTGACAGTTACCAATGCTTAATCAGTGAGGCACCTATCTCAGCGATCTGTCTATTTCGTTCATCCATAGT
TGCCTGACTCCCCGTCGTGTAGATAACTACGATACGGGAGGGCTTACCATCTGGCCCCAGTGCTGCAATG
ATACCGCGAGACCCACGCTCACCGGCTCCAGATTTATCAGCAATAAACCAGCCAGCCGGAAGGGCCGAGC
GCAGAAGTGGTCCTGCAACTTTATCCGCCTCCATCCAGTCTATTAATTGTTGCCGGGAAGCTAGAGTAAG
TAGTTCGCCAGTTAATAGTTTGCGCAACGTTGTTGCCATTGCTACAGGCATCGTGGTGTCACGCTCGTCG
TTTGGTATGGCTTCATTCAGCTCCGGTTCCCAACGATCAAGGCGAGTTACATGATCCCCCATGTTGTGCA
AAAAAGCGGTTAGCTCCTTCGGTCCTCCGATCGTTGTCAGAAGTAAGTTGGCCGCAGTGTTATCACTCAT
GGTTATGGCAGCACTGCATAATTCTCTTACTGTCATGCCATCCGTAAGATGCTTTTCTGTGACTGGTGAG
TACTCAACCAAGTCATTCTGAGAATAGTGTATGCGGCGACCGAGTTGCTCTTGCCCGGCGTCAATACGGG
ATAATACCGCGCCACATAGCAGAACTTTAAAAGTGCTCATCATTGGAAAACGTTCTTCGGGGCGAAAACT
CTCAAGGATCTTACCGCTGTTGAGATCCAGTTCGATGTAACCCACTCGTGCACCCAACTGATCTTCAGCA
TCTTTTACTTTCACCAGCGTTTCTGGGTGAGCAAAAACAGGAAGGCAAAATGCCGCAAAAAAGGGAATAA
GGGCGACACGGAAATGTTGAATACTCATACTCTTCCTTTTTCAATATTATTGAAGCATTTATCAGGGTTA
TTGTCTCATGAGCGGATACATATTTGAATGTATTTAGAAAAATAAACAAATAGGGGTTCCGCGCACATTT
CCCCGAAAAGTGCCACCTGACGTCGACGGATCGGGAGATCTCCCGATCCCCTATGGTGCACTCTCAGTAC
AATCTGCTCTGATGCCGCATAGTTAAGCCAGTAT
